>Addgene plasmid #195781 | pENTR223-BKRF4 | addgene full sequence | sequence record 385850 | Addgene NGS Result
CTTTCCTGCGTTATCCCCTGATTCTGTGGATAACCGTATTACCGCCTTTGAGTGAGCTGATACCGCTCGC
CGCAGCCGAACGACCGAGCGCAGCGAGTCAGTGAGCGAGGAAGCGGAAGAGCGCCCAATACGCAAACCGC
CTCTCCCCGCGCGTTGGCCGATTCATTAATGCAGCTGGCACGACAGGTTTCCCGACTGGAAAGCGGGCAG
TGAGCGCAACGCAATTAATACGCGTACCGCTAGCCAGGAAGAGTTTGTAGAAACGCAAAAAGGCCATCCG
TCAGGATGGCCTTCTGCTTAGTTTGATGCCTGGCAGTTTATGGCGGGCGTCCTGCCCGCCACCCTCCGGG
CCGTTGCTTCACAACGTTCAAATCCGCTCCCGGCGGATTTGTCCTACTCAGGAGAGCGTTCACCGACAAA
CAACAGATAAAACGAAAGGCCCAGTCTTCCGACTGAGCCTTTCGTTTTATTTGATGCCTGGCAGTTCCCT
ACTCTCGCGTTAACGCTAGCATGGATGTTTTCCCAGTCACGACGTTGTAAAACGACGGCCAGTCTTAAGC
TCGGGCCCCAAATAATGATTTTATTTTGACTGATAGTGACCTGTTCGTTGCAACAAATTGATGAGCAATG
CTTTTTTATAATGCCAACTTTGTACAAAAAAGTTGGCATGGCCATGTTTCTGAAGTCGCGTGGGGTCCGG
TCTTGCAGGGACCGGCGCCTCTTGTCGGACGAGGAGGAAGAGACTTCACAGAGCAGCAGCTACACTCTGG
GGTCTCAGGCCTCCCAGTCTATCCAGGAGGAGGACGTGAGTGACACTGATGAGTCTGACTACTCAGATGA
AGACGAGGAGATTGATTTGGAGGAAGAGTACCCCAGTGACGAAGACCCATCTGAGGGCAGTGATAGCGAC
CCCTCGTGGCATCCTTCAGATTCAGACGAGTCTGACTACAGCGAGAGCGACGAGGATGAAGCAACCCCCG
GCTCTCAGGCCTCACGATCTTCAAGAGTCTCGCCATCTACCCAACAGTCTTCAGGTCTGACACCCACGCC
TTCGTTCTCCCGACCACGCACCCGGGCACCTCCGAGGCCGCCGGCTCCCGCGCCGGTCAGGGGACGGGCC
TCAGCACCTCCCAGGCCACCAGCCCCAGTTCAGCAATCCACCAAAGACAAGGGTCCCCATAGACCTACGC
GACCTGTACTTAGAGGCCCAGCTCCACGCCGCCCCCCTCCACCTTCAAGTCCCAATACATACAATAAACA
CATGATGGAAACCACCCCCCCCATTAAGGGCAATAACAACTACAATTGGCCATGGCTGCCAACTTTCTTG
TACAAAGTTGGCATTATAAGAAAGCATTGCTTATCAATTTGTTGCAACGAACAGGTCACTATCAGTCAAA
ATAAAATCATTATTTGCCATCCAGCTGATATCCCCTATAGTGAGTCGTATTACATGGTCATAGCTGTTTC
CTGGCAGCTCTGGCCCGTGTCTCAAAATCTCTGATGTTACATTGCACAAGATAAAAATATATCATCATGC
CTCCTCTAGACCAGCCAGGACAGAAATGCCTCGACTTCGCTGCTACCCAAGGTTGCCGGGTGACGCACAC
CGTGGAAACGGATGAAGGCACGAACCCAGTGGACATAAGCCTGTTCGGTTCGTAAGCTGTAATGCAAGTA
GCGTATGCGCTCACGCAACTGGTCCAGAACCTTGACCGAACGCAGCGGTGGTAACGGCGCAGTGGCGGTT
TTCATGGCTTGTTATGACTGTTTTTTTGGGGTACAGTCTATGCCTCGGGCATCCAAGCAGCAAGCGCGTT
ACGCCGTGGGTCGATGTTTGATGTTATGGAGCAGCAACGATGTTACGCAGCAGGGCAGTCGCCCTAAAAC
AAAGTTAAACATTATGAGGGAAGCGGTGATCGCCGAAGTATCGACTCAACTATCAGAGGTAGTTGGCGTC
ATCGAGCGCCATCTCGAACCGACGTTGCTGGCCGTACATTTGTACGGCTCCGCAGTGGATGGCGGCCTGA
AGCCACACAGTGATATTGATTTGCTGGTTACGGTGACCGTAAGGCTTGATGAAACAACGCGGCGAGCTTT
GATCAACGACCTTTTGGAAACTTCGGCTTCCCCTGGAGAGAGCGAGATTCTCCGCGCTGTAGAAGTCACC
ATTGTTGTGCACGACGACATCATTCCGTGGCGTTATCCAGCTAAGCGCGAACTGCAATTTGGAGAATGGC
AGCGCAATGACATTCTTGCAGGTATCTTCGAGCCAGCCACGATCGACATTGATCTGGCTATCTTGCTGAC
AAAAGCAAGAGAACATAGCGTTGCCTTGGTAGGTCCAGCGGCGGAGGAACTCTTTGATCCGGTTCCTGAA
CAGGATCTATTTGAGGCGCTAAATGAAACCTTAACGCTATGGAACTCGCCGCCCGACTGGGCTGGCGATG
AGCGAAATGTAGTGCTTACGTTGTCCCGCATTTGGTACAGCGCAGTAACCGGCAAAATCGCGCCGAAGGA
TGTCGCTGCCGACTGGGCAATGGAGCGCCTGCCGGCCCAGTATCAGCCCGTCATACTTGAAGCTAGACAG
GCTTATCTTGGACAAGAAGAAGATCGCTTGGCCTCGCGCGCAGATCAGTTGGAAGAATTTGTCCACTACG
TGAAAGGCGAGATCACCAAGGTAGTCGGCAAATAACCCTCGAGCCACCCATGACCAAAATCCCTTAACGT
GAGTTACGCGTCGTTCCACTGAGCGTCAGACCCCGTAGAAAAGATCAAAGGATCTTCTTGAGATCCTTTT
TTTCTGCGCGTAATCTGCTGCTTGCAAACAAAAAAACCACCGCTACCAGCGGTGGTTTGTTTGCCGGATC
AAGAGCTACCAACTCTTTTTCCGAAGGTAACTGGCTTCAGCAGAGCGCAGATACCAAATACTGTTCTTCT
AGTGTAGCCGTAGTTAGGCCACCACTTCAAGAACTCTGTAGCACCGCCTACATACCTCGCTCTGCTAATC
CTGTTACCAGTGGCTGCTGCCAGTGGCGATAAGTCGTGTCTTACCGGGTTGGACTCAAGACGATAGTTAC
CGGATAAGGCGCAGCGGTCGGGCTGAACGGGGGGTTCGTGCACACAGCCCAGCTTGGAGCGAACGACCTA
CACCGAACTGAGATACCTACAGCGTGAGCTATGAGAAAGCGCCACGCTTCCCGAAGGGAGAAAGGCGGAC
AGGTATCCGGTAAGCGGCAGGGTCGGAACAGGAGAGCGCACGAGGGAGCTTCCAGGGGGAAACGCCTGGT
ATCTTTATAGTCCTGTCGGGTTTCGCCACCTCTGACTTGAGCGTCGATTTTTGTGATGCTCGTCAGGGGG
GCGGAGCCTATGGAAAAACGCCAGCAACGCGGCCTTTTTACGGTTCCTGGCCTTTTGCTGGCCTTTTGCT
CACATGTT
Features (pLannotate 1.2.2; 12 found; start..end, strand, type, name):
    121..213     +  CDS            lacI (fragment): lac repressor; lacI; The lac repressor binds to the lac operator to inhibit transcription in E. coli. This inhibition can be relieved by adding lactose or isopropyl-β-D-thiogalactopyranoside (IPTG).
    268..295     -  terminator     rrnB T2 terminator: transcription terminator T2 from the E. coli rrnB gene
    427..470     +  terminator     rrnB T1 terminator: Escherichia coli rrnB; transcription terminator T1 from the E. coli rrnB gene
    517..553     -  CDS            lacZα (fragment): LacZα fragment of β-galactosidase; lacZ fragment
    570..665     +  protein_bind   attL3: mutant version of attL; recombination site for the Gateway® LR reaction LR Clonase™
    668..1318    +  CDS            BKRF4_EBVA8: Protein inferred from homology: Swiss-Prot protein existence level 3. From Epstein-Barr virus (strain AG876) (HHV-4) (Human herpesvirus 4).
   1320..1415    -  protein_bind   attL3: mutant version of attL; recombination site for the Gateway® LR reaction LR Clonase™
   1434..1452    -  promoter       T7 promoter: promoter for bacteriophage T7 RNA polymerase
   1642..1665    +  promoter       Pc promoter (fragment): intI1 (promoter lies within the coding sequence); class 1 integron promoter
   1841..1897    +  CDS            GmR (fragment): gentamycin acetyltransferase; aacC1; confers resistance to gentamycin
   1904..2695    +  CDS            SmR: aminoglycoside adenylyltransferase (Murphy, 1985); aadA; confers resistance to spectinomycin and streptomycin
   2788..3376    +  rep_origin     ori: high-copy-number ColE1/pMB1/pBR322/pUC origin of replication
