[The description below was written by a language model from this plasmid's Addgene catalogue record and pLannotate feature annotations shown in this document.]
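Description:
pENTR223-BKRF4 is a Gateway entry clone that carries the Epstein-Barr virus BKRF4 open reading frame in the pENTR223.1 backbone. It is a small bacterial plasmid, about 3.4 kb in the sequenced record. It is maintained in E. coli at high copy through a ColE1/pUC-type origin and selected with spectinomycin through the aadA (SmR) aminoglycoside adenylyltransferase gene. Fragments of a class 1 integron Pc promoter and of a gentamicin acetyltransferase gene sit just upstream of aadA. These are probably remnants of the integron cassette from which the marker was derived, not functional elements. Short lacI and lacZα fragments are likewise vestigial.

The payload is a roughly 650 bp coding sequence that the annotation matches by homology to BKRF4 of EBV strain AG876. It is flanked on both sides by attL-type recombination sites. The annotation software labels both as attL3, so the exact site specificities should be taken from the backbone documentation and not from this table. The rrnB T1 and T2 terminators lie upstream of the cassette and insulate the insert from read-through transcription. A T7 promoter sits downstream of the second attL site and points back toward the insert. No promoter is annotated that would express the ORF in the sense orientation, as expected for an entry clone that is not meant to express the protein itself.

The flanking att sites allow the ORF to be moved by an LR Clonase reaction into Gateway destination vectors that supply promoters, tags or fusion domains. The plasmid belongs to a set of EBV ORF clones associated with mapping interactions among viral proteins and between viral and human proteins. It serves as a source clone for building BKRF4 expression or interaction-assay constructs.
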