Addgene plasmid #195781: pENTR223-BKRF4
Purpose: Gateway Entry Clone of Epstein-Barr virus BKRF4
Depositing lab: Eric Johannsen. Depositing organization: Brigham and Women's Hospital. Publication: Epstein-Barr virus and virus human protein interaction maps. Calderwood MA, Venkatesan K, Xing L, Chase MR, Vazquez A, Holthaus AM, Ewence AE, Li N, Hirozane-Kishikawa T, Hill DE, Vidal M, Kieff E, Johannsen E. Proc Natl Acad Sci U S A. 2007 May 1;104(18):7606-11. doi: 10.1073/pnas.0702332104. Epub 2007 Apr 19. PubMed 17446270.
Backbone
  Vector backbone: pENTR223.1
  Backbone manufacturer: Invitrogen
  Backbone size w/o insert (bp): 2875
  Vector type: Gateway Entry Vector
Growth in bacteria
  Bacterial resistance: Spectinomycin, 50 μg/mL
  Growth temperature: 37°C
  Growth strain: DH5alpha
  Copy number: High Copy
Gene/Insert
  Gene/Insert name: BKRF4
  Species: Epstein-Barr virus
  Entrez Gene: BKRF4 (a.k.a. HHV4_BKRF4)
  Cloning method: Gateway Cloning
Terms and licenses: Academic/Nonprofit Terms; Industry Terms: Not Available to Industry
How to cite: pENTR223-BKRF4 was a gift from Eric Johannsen (Addgene plasmid # 195781 ; http://n2t.net/addgene:195781 ; RRID:Addgene_195781)
